>Addgene plasmid #142975 | TFORF2687 | addgene full sequence | sequence record 397343 | Addgene NGS Result
TTAATGTAGTCTTATGCAATACTCTTGTAGTCTTGCAACATGGTAACGATGAGTTAGCAACATGCCTTAC
AAGGAGAGAAAAAGCACCGTGCATGCCGATTGGTGGAAGTAAGGTGGTACGATCGTGCCTTATTAGGAAG
GCAACAGACGGGTCTGACATGGATTGGACGAACCACTGAATTGCCGCATTGCAGAGATATTGTATTTAAG
TGCCTAGCTCGATACATAAACGGGTCTCTCTGGTTAGACCAGATCTGAGCCTGGGAGCTCTCTGGCTAAC
TAGGGAACCCACTGCTTAAGCCTCAATAAAGCTTGCCTTGAGTGCTTCAAGTAGTGTGTGCCCGTCTGTT
GTGTGACTCTGGTAACTAGAGATCCCTCAGACCCTTTTAGTCAGTGTGGAAAATCTCTAGCAGTGGCGCC
CGAACAGGGACTTGAAAGCGAAAGGGAAACCAGAGGAGCTCTCTCGACGCAGGACTCGGCTTGCTGAAGC
GCGCACGGCAAGAGGCGAGGGGCGGCGACTGGTGAGTACGCCAAAAATTTTGACTAGCGGAGGCTAGAAG
GAGAGAGATGGGTGCGAGAGCGTCAGTATTAAGCGGGGGAGAATTAGATCGCGATGGGAAAAAATTCGGT
TAAGGCCAGGGGGAAAGAAAAAATATAAATTAAAACATATAGTATGGGCAAGCAGGGAGCTAGAACGATT
CGCAGTTAATCCTGGCCTGTTAGAAACATCAGAAGGCTGTAGACAAATACTGGGACAGCTACAACCATCC
CTTCAGACAGGATCAGAAGAACTTAGATCATTATATAATACAGTAGCAACCCTCTATTGTGTGCATCAAA
GGATAGAGATAAAAGACACCAAGGAAGCTTTAGACAAGATAGAGGAAGAGCAAAACAAAAGTAAGACCAC
CGCACAGCAAGCGGCCGCTGATCTTCAGACCTGGAGGAGGAGATATGAGGGACAATTGGAGAAGTGAATT
ATATAAATATAAAGTAGTAAAAATTGAACCATTAGGAGTAGCACCCACCAAGGCAAAGAGAAGAGTGGTG
CAGAGAGAAAAAAGAGCAGTGGGAATAGGAGCTTTGTTCCTTGGGTTCTTGGGAGCAGCAGGAAGCACTA
TGGGCGCAGCGTCAATGACGCTGACGGTACAGGCCAGACAATTATTGTCTGGTATAGTGCAGCAGCAGAA
CAATTTGCTGAGGGCTATTGAGGCGCAACAGCATCTGTTGCAACTCACAGTCTGGGGCATCAAGCAGCTC
CAGGCAAGAATCCTGGCTGTGGAAAGATACCTAAAGGATCAACAGCTCCTGGGGATTTGGGGTTGCTCTG
GAAAACTCATTTGCACCACTGCTGTGCCTTGGAATGCTAGTTGGAGTAATAAATCTCTGGAACAGATTTG
GAATCACACGACCTGGATGGAGTGGGACAGAGAAATTAACAATTACACAAGCTTAATACACTCCTTAATT
GAAGAATCGCAAAACCAGCAAGAAAAGAATGAACAAGAATTATTGGAATTAGATAAATGGGCAAGTTTGT
GGAATTGGTTTAACATAACAAATTGGCTGTGGTATATAAAATTATTCATAATGATAGTAGGAGGCTTGGT
AGGTTTAAGAATAGTTTTTGCTGTACTTTCTATAGTGAATAGAGTTAGGCAGGGATATTCACCATTATCG
TTTCAGACCCACCTCCCAACCCCGAGGGGACCCATGCATTGCATCTCAATTAGTCAGCAACCAGGTGTGG
AAAGTCCCCAGGCTCCCCAGCAGGCAGAAGTATGCAAAGCATGCGTCTCAATTAGTCAGCAACCATAGTC
CCGCCCCTAACTCCGCCCATCCCGCCCCTAACTCCGCCCAGTTCCGCCCATTCTCCGCCCCATGGCTGAC
TAATTTTTTTTATTTATGCAGAGGCCGAGGCCGCCTCGGCCTCTGAGCTATTCCAGAAGTAGTGAGGAGG
CTTTTTTGGAGGCCTAGGCTTTTGCAAAAAGCTTTCTAGAGGTACCACCGGAGCTTACCATGACCGAGTA
CAAGCCCACGGTGCGCCTCGCCACCCGCGACGACGTCCCCAGGGCCGTACGCACCCTCGCCGCCGCGTTC
GCCGACTACCCCGCCACGCGCCACACCGTCGATCCGGACCGCCACATCGAGCGGGTCACCGAGCTGCAAG
AACTCTTCCTCACGCGCGTCGGGCTCGACATCGGCAAGGTGTGGGTCGCGGACGACGGCGCCGCCGTGGC
GGTCTGGACCACGCCGGAGAGCGTCGAAGCGGGGGCGGTGTTCGCCGAGATCGGCCCGCGCATGGCCGAG
TTGAGCGGTTCCCGGCTGGCCGCGCAGCAACAGATGGAAGGCCTCCTGGCGCCGCACCGGCCCAAGGAGC
CCGCGTGGTTCCTGGCCACCGTCGGCGTCTCGCCCGACCACCAGGGCAAGGGTCTGGGCAGCGCCGTCGT
GCTCCCCGGAGTGGAGGCGGCCGAGCGCGCCGGGGTGCCCGCCTTCCTGGAGACCTCCGCGCCCCGCAAC
CTCCCCTTCTACGAGCGGCTCGGCTTCACCGTCACCGCCGACGTCGAGGTGCCCGAAGGACCGCGCACCT
GGTGCATGACCCGCAAGCCCGGTGCCAGTTAACGAATTCTAGATCTTGAGACAAATGGCAGTATTCATCC
ACAATTTTAAAAGAAAAGGGGGGATTGGGGGGTACAGTGCAGGGGAAAGAATAGTAGACATAATAGCAAC
AGACATACAAACTAAAGAATTACAAAAACAAATTACAAAAATTCAAAATTTTCGGGTTTATTACAGGGAC
AGCAGAGATCCACTTTGGCGCCGGCTCGAGGCCTGCAGGTGCAAAGATGGATAAAGTTTTAAACAGAGAG
GAATCTTTGCAGCTAATGGACCTTCTAGGTCTTGAAAGGAGTGGGAATTGGCTCCGGTGCCCGTCAGTGG
GCAGAGCGCACATCGCCCACAGTCCCCGAGAAGTTGGGGGGAGGGGTCGGCAATTGAACCGGTGCCTAGA
GAAGGTGGCGCGGGGTAAACTGGGAAAGTGATGTCGTGTACTGGCTCCGCCTTTTTCCCGAGGGTGGGGG
AGAACCGTATATAAGTGCAGTAGTCGCCGTGAACGTTCTTTTTCGCAACGGGTTTGCCGCCAGAACACAG
GTAAGTGCCGTGTGTGGTTCCCGCGGGCCTGGCCTCTTTACGGGTTATGGCCCTTGCGTGCCTTGAATTA
CTTCCACCTGGCTGCAGTACGTGATTCTTGATCCCGAGCTTCGGGTTGGAAGTGGGTGGGAGAGTTCGAG
GCCTTGCGCTTAAGGAGCCCCTTCGCCTCGTGCTTGAGTTGAGGCCTGGCCTGGGCGCTGGGGCCGCCGC
GTGCGAATCTGGTGGCACCTTCGCGCCTGTCTCGCTGCTTTCGATAAGTCTCTAGCCATTTAAAATTTTT
GATGACCTGCTGCGACGCTTTTTTTCTGGCAAGATAGTCTTGTAAATGCGGGCCAAGATCTGCACACTGG
TATTTCGGTTTTTGGGGCCGCGGGCGGCGACGGGGCCCGTGCGTCCCAGCGCACATGTTCGGCGAGGCGG
GGCCTGCGAGCGCGGCCACCGAGAATCGGACGGGGGTAGTCTCAAGCTGGCCGGCCTGCTCTGGTGCCTG
GCCTCGCGCCGCCGTGTATCGCCCCGCCCTGGGCGGCAAGGCTGGCCCGGTCGGCACCAGTTGCGTGAGC
GGAAAGATGGCCGCTTCCCGGCCCTGCTGCAGGGAGCTCAAAATGGAGGACGCGGCGCTCGGGAGAGCGG
GCGGGTGAGTCACCCACACAAAGGAAAAGGGCCTTTCCGTCCTCAGCCGTCGCTTCATGTGACTCCACGG
AGTACCGGGCGCCGTCCAGGCACCTCGATTAGTTCTCGAGCTTTTGGAGTACGTCGTCTTTAGGTTGGGG
GGAGGGGTTTTATGCGATGGAGTTTCCCCACACTGAGTGGGTGGAGACTGAAGTTAGGCCAGCTTGGCAC
TTGATGTAATTCTCCTTGGAATTTGCCCTTTTTGAGTTTGGATCTTGGTTCATTCTCAAGCCTCAGACAG
TGGTTCAAAGTTTTTTTCTTCCATTTCAGGTGTCGTGAGGCTAGCACCGCCACCATGGCACGTTTAACAA
AAAGACGACAGGCGGATACAAAAGCTATCCAGCATCTTTGGGCAGCCATTGAGATTATACGGAACCAGAA
GCAGATTGCCAACATTGACCGTATTACAAAGTATATGTCTCGAGTCCACGGTATGCACCCTAAAGAGACC
ACCCGTCAGCTGAGCTTAGCTGTGAAAGATGGTCTTATTGTCGAAACTCTAACAGTGGGCTGCAAAGGTT
CAAAAGCTGGTATTGAACAAGAAGGATATTGGTTGCCAGGAGATGAGATTAGCATTAAGAAGAAGAATAC
AAACAAACAGGAGATGGGCACATACCTCAGATTCATTGTCTCCCGCATGAAGGAGAGGGCTATAGATCTT
AATAAAAAGGGGAAGGACAATAAACACCCGATGTACAGGAGGCTGGTGCACTCAGCTGTGGACGTTCCCA
CCATTCAAGAGAAAGTGAATGAAGGGAAATACCGAAGTTATGAAGAGTTCAAAGCTGATGCCCAATTGCT
TCTCCACAATACCGTGATTTTCTATGGAGCAGACAGTGAGCAAGCTGACATTGCGAGGATGCTATATAAA
GACACATGTCATGAGCTGGATGAACTGCAGCTTTGCAAGAATTGCTTTTACTTGTCAAATGCTCGTCCTG
ACAACTGGTTCTGTTATCCTTGTATACCTAATCATGAGCTGGTTTGGGCTAAAATGAAAGGTTTTGGGTT
TTGGCCAGCCAAAGTCATGCAGAAAGAAGACAATCAAGTCGACGTTCGCTTCTTTGGCCACCACCACCAG
AGGGCCTGGATTCCTTCTGAAAACATTCAAGATATCACAGTCAACATTCATCGGCTGCACGTGAAGCGCA
GTATGGGTTGGAAAAAGGCCTGTGATGAGCTGGAGCTGCATCAGCGTTTCCTACGAGAAGGGAGATTTTG
GAAATCTAAGAATGAGGACCGAGGTGAGGAAGAGGCAGAATCCAGTATCTCCTCCACCAGTAATGAGCAG
CTAAAGGTCACTCAAGAACCAAGAGCAAAGAAAGGACGACGTAATCAAAGTGTGGAGCCCAAAAAGGAAG
AACCAGAGCCTGAAACAGAAGCAGTAAGTTCTAGCCAGGAAATACCCACGATGCCTCAGCCCATCGAAAA
AGTCTCCGTGTCAACTCAGACAAAGAAGTTAAGTGCCTCTTCACCAAGAATGCTGCATCGGAGCACCCAG
ACCACAAACGACGGCGTGTGTCAGAGCATGTGCCATGACAAATACACCAAGATCTTCAATGACTTCAAAG
AC
[366 nt withheld, positions 5393-5758]
TAGTAATGAACTAGTCCGTAACTTGAAAGTATTTCGATTTCTTGGCTTTATATATCTTGTGGAAAGGACG
AACTGTCCGGCTTGCCAGTGGATGGACGCGTTAAGTCGACAATCAACCTCTGGATTACAAAATTTGTGAA
AGATTGACTGGTATTCTTAACTATGTTGCTCCTTTTACGCTATGTGGATACGCTGCTTTAATGCCTTTGT
ATCATGCTATTGCTTCCCGTATGGCTTTCATTTTCTCCTCCTTGTATAAATCCTGGTTGCTGTCTCTTTA
TGAGGAGTTGTGGCCCGTTGTCAGGCAACGTGGCGTGGTGTGCACTGTGTTTGCTGACGCAACCCCCACT
GGTTGGGGCATTGCCACCACCTGTCAGCTCCTTTCCGGGACTTTCGCTTTCCCCCTCCCTATTGCCACGG
CGGAACTCATCGCCGCCTGCCTTGCCCGCTGCTGGACAGGGGCTCGGCTGTTGGGCACTGACAATTCCGT
GGTGTTGTCGGGGAAATCATCGTCCTTTCCTTGGCTGCTCGCCTGTGTTGCCACCTGGATTCTGCGCGGG
ACGTCCTTCTGCTACGTCCCTTCGGCCCTCAATCCAGCGGACCTTCCTTCCCGCGGCCTGCTGCCGGCTC
TGCGGCCTCTTCCGCGTCTTCGCCTTCGCCCTCAGACGAGTCGGATCTCCCTTTGGGCCGCCTCCCCGCG
TCGACTTTAAGACCAATGACTTACAAGGCAGCTGTAGATCTTAGCCACTTTTTAAAAGAAAAGGGGGGAC
TGGAAGGGCTAATTCACTCCCAACGAAGACAAGATCTGCTTTTTGCTTGTACTGGGTCTCTCTGGTTAGA
CCAGATCTGAGCCTGGGAGCTCTCTGGCTAACTAGGGAACCCACTGCTTAAGCCTCAATAAAGCTTGCCT
TGAGTGCTTCAAGTAGTGTGTGCCCGTCTGTTGTGTGACTCTGGTAACTAGAGATCCCTCAGACCCTTTT
AGTCAGTGTGGAAAATCTCTAGCAGTACGTATAGTAGTTCATGTCATCTTATTATTCAGTATTTATAACT
TGCAAAGAAATGAATATCAGAGAGTGAGAGGAACTTGTTTATTGCAGCTTATAATGGTTACAAATAAAGC
AATAGCATCACAAATTTCACAAATAAAGCATTTTTTTCACTGCATTCTAGTTGTGGTTTGTCCAAACTCA
TCAATGTATCTTATCATGTCTGGCTCTAGCTATCCCGCCCCTAACTCCGCCCATCCCGCCCCTAACTCCG
CCCAGTTCCGCCCATTCTCCGCCCCATGGCTGACTAATTTTTTTTATTTATGCAGAGGCCGAGGCCGCCT
CGGCCTCTGAGCTATTCCAGAAGTAGTGAGGAGGCTTTTTTGGAGGCCTAGGGACGTACCCAATTCGCCC
TATAGTGAGTCGTATTACGCGCGCTCACTGGCCGTCGTTTTACAACGTCGTGACTGGGAAAACCCTGGCG
TTACCCAACTTAATCGCCTTGCAGCACATCCCCCTTTCGCCAGCTGGCGTAATAGCGAAGAGGCCCGCAC
CGATCGCCCTTCCCAACAGTTGCGCAGCCTGAATGGCGAATGGG
[124 nt withheld, positions 7343-7466]
C
[91 nt withheld, positions 7468-7558]
A
[49 nt withheld, positions 7560-7608]
CCTTTGACGTTGGAGTCCACGTTCTTT
[37 nt withheld, positions 7636-7672]
ACCCTATCTCGGTCTATTCTTTTGATTTATAAGGGATTTTGCCGATTTCGGCCTATTGGTTAAAAAATGA
GCTGATTTAACAAAAATTTAACGCGAATTTTAACAAAATATTAACGCTTACAATTTAGGTGGCACTTTTC
GGGGAAATGTGCGCGGAACCCCTATTTGTTTATTTTTCTAAATACATTCAAATATGTATCCGCTCATGAG
ACAATAACCCTGATAAATGCTTCAATAATATTGAAAAAGGAAGAGTATGAGTATTCAACATTTCCGTGTC
GCCCTTATTCCCTTTTTTGCGGCATTTTGCCTTCCTGTTTTTGCTCACCCAGAAACGCTGGTGAAAGTAA
AAGATGCTGAAGATCAGTTGGGTGCACGAGTGGGTTACATCGAACTGGATCTCAACAGCGGTAAGATCCT
TGAGAGTTTTCGCCCCGAAGAACGTTTTCCAATGATGAGCACTTTTAAAGTTCTGCTATGTGGCGCGGTA
TTATCCCGTATTGACGCCGGGCAAGAGCAACTCGGTCGCCGCATACACTATTCTCAGAATGACTTGGTTG
AGTACTCACCAGTCACAGAAAAGCATCTTACGGATGGCATGACAGTAAGAGAATTATGCAGTGCTGCCAT
AACCATGAGTGATAACACTGCGGCCAACTTACTTCTGACAACGATCGGAGGACCGAAGGAGCTAACCGCT
TTTTTGCACAACATGGGGGATCATGTAACTCGCCTTGATCGTTGGGAACCGGAGCTGAATGAAGCCATAC
CAAACGACGAGCGTGACACCACGATGCCTGTAGCAATGGCAACAACGTTGCGCAAACTATTAACTGGCGA
ACTACTTACTCTAGCTTCCCGGCAACAATTAATAGACTGGATGGAGGCGGATAAAGTTGCAGGACCACTT
CTGCGCTCGGCCCTTCCGGCTGGCTGGTTTATTGCTGATAAATCTGGAGCCGGTGAGCGTGGGTCTCGCG
GTATCATTGCAGCACTGGGGCCAGATGGTAAGCCCTCCCGTATCGTAGTTATCTACACGACGGGGAGTCA
GGCAACTATGGATGAACGAAATAGACAGATCGCTGAGATAGGTGCCTCACTGATTAAGCATTGGTAACTG
TCAGACCAAGTTTACTCATATATACTTTAGATTGATTTAAAACTTCATTTTTAATTTAAAAGGATCTAGG
TGAAGATCCTTTTTGATAATCTCATGACCAAAATCCCTTAACGTGAGTTTTCGTTCCACTGAGCGTCAGA
CCCCGTAGAAAAGATCAAAGGATCTTCTTGAGATCCTTTTTTTCTGCGCGTAATCTGCTGCTTGCAAACA
AAAAAACCACCGCTACCAGCGGTGGTTTGTTTGCCGGATCAAGAGCTACCAACTCTTTTTCCGAAGGTAA
CTGGCTTCAGCAGAGCGCAGATACCAAATACTGTTCTTCTAGTGTAGCCGTAGTTAGGCCACCACTTCAA
GAACTCTGTAGCACCGCCTACATACCTCGCTCTGCTAATCCTGTTACCAGTGGCTGCTGCCAGTGGCGAT
AAGTCGTGTCTTACCGGGTTGGACTCAAGACGATAGTTACCGGATAAGGCGCAGCGGTCGGGCTGAACGG
GGGGTTCGTGCACACAGCCCAGCTTGGAGCGAACGACCTACACCGAACTGAGATACCTACAGCGTGAGCT
ATGAGAAAGCGCCACGCTTCCCGAAGGGAGAAAGGCGGACAGGTATCCGGTAAGCGGCAGGGTCGGAACA
GGAGAGCGCACGAGGGAGCTTCCAGGGGGAAACGCCTGGTATCTTTATAGTCCTGTCGGGTTTCGCCACC
TCTGACTTGAGCGTCGATTTTTGTGATGCTCGTCAGGGGGGCGGAGCCTATGGAAAAACGCCAGCAACGC
GGCCTTTTTACGGTTCCTGGCCTTTTGCTGGCCTTTTGCTCACATGTTCTTTCCTGCGTTATCCCCTGAT
TCTGTGGATAACCGTATTACCGCCTTTGAGTGAGCTGATACCGCTCGCCGCAGCCGAACGACCGAGCGCA
GCGAGTCAGTGAGCGAGGAAGCGGAAGAGCGCCCAATACGCAAACCGCCTCTCCCCGCGCGTTGGCCGAT
TCATTAATGCAGCTGGCACGACAGGTTTCCCGACTGGAAAGCGGGCAGTGAGCGCAACGCAATTAATGTG
AGTTAGCTCACTCATTAGGCACCCCAGGCTTTACACTTTATGCTTCCGGCTCGTATGTTGTGTGGAATTG
TGAGCGGATAACAATTTCACACAGGAAACAGCTATGACCATGATTACGCCAAGCGCGCAATTAACCCTCA
CTAAAGGGAACAAAAGCTGGAGCTGCAAGC
Features (pLannotate 1.2.2; 31 found; start..end, strand, type, name):
      5..231     +  promoter       RSV promoter: Rous sarcoma virus enhancer/promoter
    232..412     +  LTR            5' LTR (truncated): truncated 5' long terminal repeat (LTR) from HIV-1
    459..584     +  misc_feature   HIV-1 Ψ: packaging signal of human immunodeficiency virus type 1
    568..931     +  CDS            HIV-1 gag (fragment): gag protein from human immunodeficiency virus 1; gag
   1077..1310    +  misc_feature   RRE: The Rev response element (RRE) of HIV-1 allows for Rev-dependent mRNA export from the nucleus to the cytoplasm.
   1687..1713    +  CDS            Rev (fragment): human immunodeficiency virus 1 (HIV-1) Rev protein; rev; enhances nuclear export of unspliced and incompletely spliced viral mRNAs
   1720..1743    +  promoter       SV40 promoter (fragment): SV40 early promoter
   1744..1815    +  promoter       SV40 promoter (fragment): SV40 enhancer and early promoter
   1839..1974    +  rep_origin     SV40 ori: SV40 origin of replication
   2020..2616    +  CDS            PuroR (fragment): puromycin N-acetyltransferase; pac from Streptomyces; confers resistance to puromycin
   2665..2782    +  misc_feature   cPPT/CTS: central polypurine tract and central termination sequence of HIV-1
   2847..2913    +  CDS            small t antigen (fragment): SV40 (simian virus 40) small t antigen
   2920..4098    +  promoter       EF-1α promoter: strong constitutive promoter for human elongation factor EF-1α
   4115..5758    +  CDS            ZMYND11 (fragment) (sequence partly withheld): ZMY11_HUMAN - Also known as BRAM1, BS69 From Homo sapiens (Human).
   5774..5827    +  promoter       U6 promoter (fragment): RNA polymerase III promoter for human U6 snRNA
   5869..6457    +  misc_feature   WPRE: woodchuck hepatitis virus posttranscriptional regulatory element
   6508..6527    +  misc_feature   cPPT/CTS (fragment): central polypurine tract and central termination sequence of HIV-1
   6529..6762    +  LTR            3' LTR (ΔU3): self-inactivating 3' long terminal repeat (LTR) from HIV-1
   6840..6961    +  polyA_signal   SV40 poly(A) signal: SV40 polyadenylation signal
   7001..7136    +  rep_origin     SV40 ori: SV40 origin of replication
   7157..7175    -  promoter       T7 promoter: promoter for bacteriophage T7 RNA polymerase
   7183..7338    +  CDS            lacZα (fragment): LacZα fragment of β-galactosidase; lacZ fragment
   7343..7771    +  rep_origin     f1 ori (sequence partly withheld): f1 bacteriophage origin of replication; arrow indicates direction of (+) strand synthesis
   7824..7928    +  promoter       AmpR promoter: bla
   7929..8789    +  CDS            AmpR: β-lactamase; bla; confers resistance to ampicillin, carbenicillin, and related antibiotics
   8960..9548    +  rep_origin     ori: high-copy-number ColE1/pMB1/pBR322/pUC origin of replication
   9731..9823    +  CDS            lacI (fragment): lac repressor; lacI; The lac repressor binds to the lac operator to inhibit transcription in E. coli. This inhibition can be relieved by adding lactose or isopropyl-β-D-thiogalactopyranoside (IPTG).
   9836..9857    +  protein_bind   CAP binding site: CAP binding activates transcription in the presence of cAMP. E. coli catabolite activator protein
   9872..9902    +  promoter       lac promoter: promoter for the E. coli lac operon
   9910..9926    +  protein_bind   lac operator: The lac repressor binds to the lac operator to inhibit transcription in E. coli. This inhibition can be relieved by adding lactose or isopropyl-β-D-thiogalactopyranoside (IPTG). lac repressor encoded by lacI
   9971..9989    +  promoter       T3 promoter: promoter for bacteriophage T3 RNA polymerase
