[The description below was written by a language model from this plasmid's Addgene catalogue record and pLannotate feature annotations shown in this document.]
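Description:
TFORF2687 is a lentiviral mammalian expression plasmid built on the pLX_TRC317 backbone and carrying the human transcription factor ORF ZMYND11 (also known as BS69 or BRAM1). It belongs to a barcoded transcription factor ORF collection in which each construct carries a unique 24-bp barcode, so that the overexpressed factor can be identified in pooled screens. The full sequence record is about 10 kb. In bacteria the plasmid is maintained through a high-copy ColE1/pUC-type origin and selected with ampicillin via the β-lactamase gene. An f1 origin and remnants of a lac/lacZα cloning region, flanked by T7 and T3 promoters, are also present in the backbone. The depositor notes that the plasmid can recombine, which is a common concern with LTR-containing vectors.

The viral cassette follows a third-generation, self-inactivating design. An RSV promoter fused to a truncated HIV-1 5' LTR drives genomic RNA production in packaging cells, followed by the Ψ packaging signal with a gag fragment and the Rev response element for nuclear export. A ΔU3 3' LTR and a downstream SV40 polyadenylation signal close the cassette. Within the proviral region, an SV40 early promoter/origin drives puromycin N-acetyltransferase for selection of transduced cells. After a cPPT/CTS element, which aids nuclear import, the EF-1α promoter drives constitutive expression of the synthesized ZMYND11 ORF. A WPRE downstream enhances transcript stability and expression. The barcode is not annotated in the feature table, and the short U6 promoter fragment between the ORF and the WPRE is probably a residual sequence match rather than a working promoter. The construct is intended for producing lentivirus to overexpress ZMYND11, for example in pooled directed-differentiation screens.
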