Addgene plasmid #142975: TFORF2687
Purpose: Lentiviral vector for overexpressing transcription factor ORFs with unique 24-bp barcodes. Barcodes facilitate identification of transcription factors in pooled screens.
Depositing lab: Feng Zhang. Depositing organization: Broad Institute. Publication: A transcription factor atlas of directed differentiation. Joung J, Ma S, Tay T, Geiger-Schuller KR, Kirchgatterer PC, Verdine VK, Guo B, Arias-Garcia MA, Allen WE, Singh A, Kuksenko O, Abudayyeh OO, Gootenberg JS, Fu Z, Macrae RK, Buenrostro JD, Regev A, Zhang F. Cell. 2023 Jan 5;186(1):209-229.e26. doi: 10.1016/j.cell.2022.11.026. PubMed 36608654.
Backbone
  Vector backbone: pLX_TRC317
  Backbone manufacturer: Broad Institute Genetic Perturbation Platform
  Backbone size w/o insert (bp): 8264
  Vector type: Mammalian Expression, Lentiviral
  Selectable markers: Puromycin
Growth in bacteria
  Bacterial resistance: Ampicillin, 100 μg/mL
  Growth temperature: 37°C
  Growth strain: NEB Stable
  Copy number: High Copy
Gene/Insert
  Gene/Insert name: ZMYND11
  Species: H. sapiens (human)
  Insert size (bp): 1748
  Entrez Gene: ZMYND11 (a.k.a. BRAM1, BS69, MRD30)
  Promoter: EF1a
  Cloning method: Unknown
  Sequencing primers: 5′ GGGTGGAGACTGAAGTTAGGCCAG; 3′ CACATAGCGTAAAAGGAGCAACATAG
Terms and licenses: Academic/Nonprofit Terms; Industry Terms: Not Available to Industry
Depositor comments: XM_006717376,XM_005252362,XM_017015592,XM_005252361,NM_001202464,XM_017015593,ENST00000381607 . The transcription factor ORF portion of this plasmid was synthesized by Genewiz. Please test multiple small colonies in case of plasmid recombination. To make this collection available in a timely manner, a portion of this collection was not fully sequenced by Addgene. If an Addgene verified full plasmid sequence is not available, please contact us prior to placing an order to request the full sequence.
How to cite: TFORF2687 was a gift from Feng Zhang (Addgene plasmid # 142975 ; http://n2t.net/addgene:142975 ; RRID:Addgene_142975)
