>Addgene plasmid #142975 | TFORF2687 | depositor partial sequence | sequence record 281063 | Insert
ACCGCCACCATGGCACGTTTAACAAAAAGACGACAGGCGGATACAAAAGCTATCCAGCATCTTTGGGCAG
CCATTGAGATTATACGGAACCAGAAGCAGATTGCCAACATTGACCGTATTACAAAGTATATGTCTCGAGT
CCACGGTATGCACCCTAAAGAGACCACCCGTCAGCTGAGCTTAGCTGTGAAAGATGGTCTTATTGTCGAA
ACTCTAACAGTGGGCTGCAAAGGTTCAAAAGCTGGTATTGAACAAGAAGGATATTGGTTGCCAGGAGATG
AGATTAGCATTAAGAAGAAGAATACAAACAAACAGGAGATGGGCACATACCTCAGATTCATTGTCTCCCG
CATGAAGGAGAGGGCTATAGATCTTAATAAAAAGGGGAAGGACAATAAACACCCGATGTACAGGAGGCTG
GTGCACTCAGCTGTGGACGTTCCCACCATTCAAGAGAAAGTGAATGAAGGGAAATACCGAAGTTATGAAG
AGTTCAAAGCTGATGCCCAATTGCTTCTCCACAATACCGTGATTTTCTATGGAGCAGACAGTGAGCAAGC
TGACATTGCGAGGATGCTATATAAAGACACATGTCATGAGCTGGATGAACTGCAGCTTTGCAAGAATTGC
TTTTACTTGTCAAATGCTCGTCCTGACAACTGGTTCTGTTATCCTTGTATACCTAATCATGAGCTGGTTT
GGGCTAAAATGAAAGGTTTTGGGTTTTGGCCAGCCAAAGTCATGCAGAAAGAAGACAATCAAGTCGACGT
TCGCTTCTTTGGCCACCACCACCAGAGGGCCTGGATTCCTTCTGAAAACATTCAAGATATCACAGTCAAC
ATTCATCGGCTGCACGTGAAGCGCAGTATGGGTTGGAAAAAGGCCTGTGATGAGCTGGAGCTGCATCAGC
GTTTCCTACGAGAAGGGAGATTTTGGAAATCTAAGAATGAGGACCGAGGTGAGGAAGAGGCAGAATCCAG
TATCTCCTCCACCAGTAATGAGCAGCTAAAGGTCACTCAAGAACCAAGAGCAAAGAAAGGACGACGTAAT
CAAAGTGTGGAGCCCAAAAAGGAAGAACCAGAGCCTGAAACAGAAGCAGTAAGTTCTAGCCAGGAAATAC
CCACGATGCCTCAGCCCATCGAAAAAGTCTCCGTGTCAACTCAGACAAAGAAGTTAAGTGCCTCTTCACC
AAGAATGCTGCATCGGAGCACCCAGACCACAAACGACGGCGTGTGTCAGAGCATGTGCCATGACAAATAC
ACCAAGATCTTCAATGACTTCAAAGAC
[366 nt withheld, positions 1288-1653]
TAGTAATGAACTAGTCCGTAACTTGAAAGTATTTCGATTTCTTGGCTTTATATATCTTGTGGAAAGGACG
AACTGTCCGGCTTGCCAGTGGATGG
