>Addgene plasmid #142975 | TFORF2687 | depositor partial sequence | sequence record 281064 | Barcode
ACTGTCCGGCTTGCCAGTGGATGG
